>Addgene plasmid #43270 | II-ATAT | depositor partial sequence | sequence record 58535 | II-ATAT sequence 426 bps
CGTCTCGCTTAACCCCAGAGCAGGTCGTGGCAATCGCCTCCAACATTGGCGGGAAACAGGCACTCGAGAC
TGTCCAGCGCCTGCTTCCCGTGCTGTGCCAAGCGCACGGACTCACCCCAGAGCAGGTCGTGGCCATTGCC
TCGAATGGAGGGGGCAAACAGGCGTTGGAAACCGTACAACGATTGCTGCCGGTGCTGTGCCAAGCGCACG
GCCTCACCCCAGAGCAGGTCGTGGCAATCGCCTCCAACATTGGCGGGAAACAGGCACTCGAGACTGTCCA
GCGCCTGCTTCCCGTGCTGTGCCAAGCGCACGGATTAACCCCAGAGCAGGTCGTGGCCATTGCCTCGAAT
GGAGGGGGCAAACAGGCGTTGGAAACCGTACAACGATTGCTGCCGGTGCTGTGCCAAGCGCACGGGCTCA
GAGACG
