>Addgene plasmid #43270 | II-ATAT | addgene partial sequence | sequence record 60609 | M13-F20 5'-TGTAAAACGACGGCCAGT-3'
CCCTCTAGATGCATGCTCGAGCGGCCGCCAGTGTGATGGATATCTGCAGAATTCGCCCTTAGTATCTTTC
CTGTGCCCACGTCTCTGAGCCCGTGCGCTTGGCACAGCACCGGCAGCAATCGTTGTACGGTTTCCAACGC
CTGTTTGCCCCCTCCATTCGAGGCAATGGCCACGACCTGCTCTGGGGTTAATCCGTGCGCTTGGCACAGC
ACGGGAAGCAGGCGCTGGACAGTCTCGAGTGCCTGTTTCCCGCCAATGTTGGAGGCGATTGCCACGACCT
GCTCTGGGGTGAGGCCGTGCGCTTGGCACAGCACCGGCAGCAATCGTTGTACGGTTTCCAACGCCTGTTT
GCCCCCTCCATTCGAGGCAATGGCCACGACCTGCTCTGGGGTGAGTCCGTGCGCTTGGCACAGCACGGGA
AGCAGGCGCTGGACAGTCTCGAGTGCCTGTTTCCCGCCAATGTTGGAGGCGATTGCCACGACCTGCTCTG
GGGTTAAGCGAGACGCGCTAGGACGGCATCTATATAAGGGCGAATTCCAGCACACTGGCGGCCGTTACTA
GTGGATCCGAGCTCGGTACCAAGCTTGGCGTAATCATGGTCATAGCTGTTTCCTGTGTGAAATTGTTATC
CGCTCACAATTCCACACAACATACGAGCCGGAAGCATAAAGTGTAAAGCCTGGGGTGCCTAATGAGTGAG
CTAACTCACATTAATTGCGTTGCGCTCACTGCCCGCTTTCCAGTCGGGAAACCTGTCGTGCCAGCTGCAT
TAATGAATCGGCCAACGCGCGGGGAGAGGCGGTTTGCGTATTGGGCGCTCTTCCGCTTCCTCGCTCACTG
ACTCNCTGCGCTCGGTCGTT
