[The description below was written by a language model from this plasmid's Addgene catalogue record.]
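Description:
II-ATAT is a bacterial cloning plasmid built on the commercial pCRII-TOPO backbone (about 4.0 kb without insert), carrying a 426 bp synthetic insert introduced by TOPO cloning. It is maintained as a high-copy plasmid in E. coli and can be selected with ampicillin and kanamycin, as the pCRII-TOPO backbone carries both resistance markers. The insert lies between the T7 and M13-reverse priming sites, which the record lists for sequence verification. No feature table is available, so the backbone's origins of replication, its promoters and the exact layout around the cloning site cannot be confirmed here.

The record gives only the insert's name and synthetic origin and does not spell out its function. The plasmid was deposited with a study describing a TALEN genome-editing system for generating human stem cell-based disease models. In that context, the name and size suggest a pre-assembled block of TALE repeat modules: four repeats of roughly 100 bp each would recognise the bases A-T-A-T, and the "II" prefix would mark the block's position in the final repeat array. This reading is an inference, not something the catalogue entry states. Such a plasmid would act as a library component rather than an expression construct. The tetramer would be released or amplified from the cloning vector and joined in order with other position-specific blocks to build a full TALE DNA-binding domain, which is then placed in a separate nuclease expression vector. No eukaryotic promoter, tag or reporter is recorded, consistent with use purely as a storage and assembly intermediate.
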