Addgene plasmid #43270: II-ATAT
Depositing lab: Chad Cowan & Kiran Musunuru. Depositing organization: Harvard University. Publication: A TALEN Genome-Editing System for Generating Human Stem Cell-Based Disease Models. Ding Q, Lee YK, Schaefer EA, Peters DT, Veres A, Kim K, Kuperwasser N, Motola DL, Meissner TB, Hendriks WT, Trevisan M, Gupta RM, Moisan A, Banks E, Friesen M, Schinzel RT, Xia F, Tang A, Xia Y, Figueroa E, Wann A, Ahfeldt T, Daheron L, Zhang F, Rubin LL, Peng LF, Chung RT, Musunuru K, Cowan CA. Cell Stem Cell. 2012 Dec 12. pii: S1934-5909(12)00645-5. doi: 10.1016/j.stem.2012.11.011. PubMed 23246482.
Backbone
  Vector backbone: pCRII-TOPO
  Backbone manufacturer: Invitrogen
  Backbone size w/o insert (bp): 3973
  Vector type: Bacterial Cloning
Growth in bacteria
  Bacterial resistance: Ampicillin and Kanamycin, 100 & 50 μg/mL
  Growth temperature: 37°C
  Growth strain: Top10
  Copy number: High Copy
Gene/Insert
  Gene/Insert name: II-ATAT
  Species: Synthetic
  Insert size (bp): 426
  Cloning method: TOPO Cloning
  Sequencing primers: 5′ T7; 3′ M13-rev
Terms and licenses: Academic/Nonprofit Terms; Industry Terms: Not Available to Industry
How to cite: II-ATAT was a gift from Chad Cowan & Kiran Musunuru (Addgene plasmid # 43270 ; http://n2t.net/addgene:43270 ; RRID:Addgene_43270)
